>Addgene plasmid #85211 | LeGO-S2 | depositor full sequence | sequence record 164363 | LeGO-S2 sequence 7135 bps
GTCGACGGATCGGGAGATCTCCCGATCCCCTATGGTGCACTCTCAGTACAATCTGCTCTGATGCCGCATA
GTTAAGCCAGTATCTGCTCCCTGCTTGTGTGTTGGAGGTCGCTGAGTAGTGCGCGAGCAAAATTTAAGCT
ACAACAAGGCAAGGCTTGACCGACAATTGCATGAAGAATCTGCTTAGGGTTAGGCGTTTTGCGCTGCTTC
GCGATGTACGGGCCAGATATACGCGTTGACATTGATTATTGACTAGTTATTAATAGTAATCAATTACGGG
GTCATTAGTTCATAGCCCATATATGGAGTTCCGCGTTACATAACTTACGGTAAATGGCCCGCCTGGCTGA
CCGCCCAACGACCCCCGCCCATTGACGTCAATAATGACGTATGTTCCCATAGTAACGCCAATAGGGACTT
TCCATTGACGTCAATGGGTGGAGTATTTACGGTAAACTGCCCACTTGGCAGTACATCAAGTGTATCATAT
GCCAAGTACGCCCCCTATTGACGTCAATGACGGTAAATGGCCCGCCTGGCATTATGCCCAGTACATGACC
TTATGGGACTTTCCTACTTGGCAGTACATCTACGTATTAGTCATCGCTATTACCATGGTGATGCGGTTTT
GGCAGTACATCAATGGGCGTGGATAGCGGTTTGACTCACGGGGATTTCCAAGTCTCCACCCCATTGACGT
CAATGGGAGTTTGTTTTGGCACCAAAATCAACGGGACTTTCCAAAATGTCGTAACAACTCCGCCCCATTG
ACGCAAATGGGCGGTAGGCGTGTACGGTGGGAGGTCTATATAAGCAGCGCGTTTTGCCTGTACTGGGTCT
CTCTGGTTAGACCAGATCTGAGCCTGGGAGCTCTCTGGCTAACTAGGGAACCCACTGCTTAAGCCTCAAT
AAAGCTTGCCTTGAGTGCTTCAAGTAGTGTGTGCCCGTCTGTTGTGTGACTCTGGTAACTAGAGATCCCT
CAGACCCTTTTAGTCAGTGTGGAAAATCTCTAGCAGTGGCGCCCGAACAGGGACTTGAAAGCGAAAGGGA
AACCAGAGGAGCTCTCTCGACGCAGGACTCGGCTTGCTGAAGCGCGCACGGCAAGAGGCGAGGGGCGGCG
ACTGGTGAGTACGCCAAAAATTTTGACTAGCGGAGGCTAGAAGGAGAGAGATGGGTGCGAGAGCGTCAGT
ATTAAGCGGGGGAGAATTAGATCGCGATGGGAAAAAATTCGGTTAAGGCCAGGGGGAAAGAAAAAATATA
AATTAAAACATATAGTATGGGCAAGCAGGGAGCTAGAACGATTCGCAGTTAATCCTGGCCTGTTAGAAAC
ATCAGAAGGCTGTAGACAAATACTGGGACAGCTACAACCATCCCTTCAGACAGGATCAGAAGAACTTAGA
TCATTATATAATACAGTAGCAACCCTCTATTGTGTGCATCAAAGGATAGAGATAAAAGACACCAAGGAAG
CTTTAGACAAGATAGAGGAAGAGCAAAACAAAAGTAAGACCACCGCACAGCAAGCGGCCGGCCGCTGATC
TTCAGACCTGGAGGAGGAGATATGAGGGACAATTGGAGAAGTGAATTATATAAATATAAAGTAGTAAAAA
TTGAACCATTAGGAGTAGCACCCACCAAGGCAAAGAGAAGAGTGGTGCAGAGAGAAAAAAGAGCAGTGGG
AATAGGAGCTTTGTTCCTTGGGTTCTTGGGAGCAGCAGGAAGCACTATGGGCGCAGCGTCAATGACGCTG
ACGGTACAGGCCAGACAATTATTGTCTGGTATAGTGCAGCAGCAGAACAATTTGCTGAGGGCTATTGAGG
CGCAACAGCATCTGTTGCAACTCACAGTCTGGGGCATCAAGCAGCTCCAGGCAAGAATCCTGGCTGTGGA
AAGATACCTAAAGGATCAACAGCTCCTGGGGATTTGGGGTTGCTCTGGAAAACTCATTTGCACCACTGCT
GTGCCTTGGAATGCTAGTTGGAGTAATAAATCTCTGGAACAGATTTGGAATCACACGACCTGGATGGAGT
GGGACAGAGAAATTAACAATTACACAAGCTTAATACACTCCTTAATTGAAGAATCGCAAAACCAGCAAGA
AAAGAATGAACAAGAATTATTGGAATTAGATAAATGGGCAAGTTTGTGGAATTGGTTTAACATAACAAAT
TGGCTGTGGTATATAAAATTATTCATAATGATAGTAGGAGGCTTGGTAGGTTTAAGAATAGTTTTTGCTG
TACTTTCTATAGTGAATAGAGTTAGGCAGGGATATTCACCATTATCGTTTCAGACCCACCTCCCAACCCC
GAGGGGACCCGACAGGCCCGAAGGAATAGAAGAAGAAGGTGGAGAGAGAGACAGAGACAGATCCATTCGA
TTAGTGAACGGATCGGCACTGCGTGCGCCAATTCTGCAGACAAATGGCAGTATTCATCCACAATTTTAAA
AGAAAAGGGGGGATTGGGGGGTACAGTGCAGGGGAAAGAATAGTAGACATAATAGCAACAGACATACAAA
CTAAAGAATTACAAAAACAAATTACAAAAATTCAAAATTTTCGGGTTTATTACAGGGACAGCAGAGATCC
AGTTTGGTTAGTACCGGGCCCGCTCTAGTCGAGGTCGACGGTATCGATAAGCTCGCTTCACGAGATTCCA
GCAGGTCGAGGGACCTAATAACTTCGTATAGCATACATTATACGAAGTTATATTAAGGGTTCCAAGCTTA
AGCGGCCGCTGAAAGACCCCACCTGTAGGTTTGGCAAGCTAGCTGCAGTAACGCCATTTTGCAAGGCATG
GAAAAATACCAAACCAAGAATAGAGAAGTTCAGATCAAGGGCGGGTACATGAAAATAGCTAACGTTGGGC
CAAACAGGATATCTGCGGTGAGCAGTTTCGGCCCCGGCCCGGGGCCAAGAACAGATGGTCACCGCAGTTT
CGGCCCCGGCCCGAGGCCAAGAACAGATGGTCCCCAGATATGGCCCAACCCTCAGCAGTTTCTTAAGACC
CATCAGATGTTTCCAGGCTCCCCCAAGGACCTGAAATGACCCTGCGCCTTATTTGAATTAACCAATCAGC
CTGCTTCTCGCTTCTGTTCGCGCGCTTCTGCTTCCCGAGCTCTATAAAAGAGCTCACAACCCCTCACTCG
GCGCGCCAGTCCTCCGATTGACTGAGTCGCCCGGATCCCGCCACCATGGTGAGCAAGGGCGAGGAGCTGT
TCACCGGGGTGGTGCCCATCCTGGTCGAGCTGGACGGCGACGTAAACGGCCACAAGTTCAGCGTGTCCGG
CGAGGGCGAGGGCGATGCCACCTACGGCAAGCTGACCCTGAAGTTCATCTGCACCACCGGCAAGCTGCCC
GTGCCCTGGCCCACCCTCGTGACCACCTTCTCCTACGGCGTGATGGTGTTCGCCCGCTACCCCGACCACA
TGAAGCAGCACGACTTCTTCAAGTCCGCCATGCCCGAAGGCTACGTCCAGGAGCGCACCATCTTCTTCAA
GGACGACGGCAACTACAAGACCCGCGCCGAGGTGAAGTTCGAGGGCGACACCCTGGTGAACCGCATCGAG
CTGAAGGGCATCGACTTCAAGGAGGACGGCAACATCCTGGGGCACAAGCTGGAGTACAACTTCAACAGCC
ACAACGTCTATATCATGGCCGACAAGCAGAAGAACGGCATCAAGGCCAACTTCAAGATCCGCCACAACAT
CGAGGACGGCGGCGTGCAGCTCGCCGACCACTACCAGCAGAACACCCCCATCGGCGACGGCCCCGTGCTG
CTGCCCGACAACCACTACCTGAGCATCCAGTCCAAGCTGAGCAAAGACCCCAACGAGAAGCGCGATCACA
TGGTCCTGCTGGAGTTCGTGACCGCCGCCGGGATCACTCTCGGCATGGACGAGCTGTACAAGTAAGAATT
CGTCGAGGGACCTAATAACTTCGTATAGCATACATTATACGAAGTTATACATGTTTAAGGGTTCCGGTTC
CACTAGGTACAATTCGATATCAAGCTTATCGATAATCAACCTCTGGATTACAAAATTTGTGAAAGATTGA
CTGGTATTCTTAACTATGTTGCTCCTTTTACGCTATGTGGATACGCTGCTTTAATGCCTTTGTATCATGC
TATTGCTTCCCGTATGGCTTTCATTTTCTCCTCCTTGTATAAATCCTGGTTGCTGTCTCTTTATGAGGAG
TTGTGGCCCGTTGTCAGGCAACGTGGCGTGGTGTGCACTGTGTTTGCTGACGCAACCCCCACTGGTTGGG
GCATTGCCACCACCTGTCAGCTCCTTTCCGGGACTTTCGCTTTCCCCCTCCCTATTGCCACGGCGGAACT
CATCGCCGCCTGCCTTGCCCGCTGCTGGACAGGGGCTCGGCTGTTGGGCACTGACAATTCCGTGGTGTTG
TCGGGGAAATCATCGTCCTTTCCTTGGCTGCTCGCCTGTGTTGCCACCTGGATTCTGCGCGGGACGTCCT
TCTGCTACGTCCCTTCGGCCCTCAATCCAGCGGACCTTCCTTCCCGCGGCCTGCTGCCGGCTCTGCGGCC
TCTTCCGCGTCTTCGCCTTCGCCCTCAGACGAGTCGGATCTCCCTTTGGGCCGCCTCCCCGCATCGATAC
CGTCGACCTCGATCGAGACCTAGAAAAACATGGAGCAATCACAAGTAGCAATACAGCAGCTACCAATGCT
GATTGTGCCTGGCTAGAAGCACAAGAGGAGGAGGAGGTGGGTTTTCCAGTCACACCTCAGGTACCTTTAA
GACCAATGACTTACAAGGCAGCTGTAGATCTTAGCCACTTTTTAAAAGAAAAGGGGGGACTGGAAGGGCT
AATTCACTCCCAACGAAGACAAGATATCCTTGATCTGTGGATCTACCACACACAAGGCTACTTCCCTGAT
TGGCAGAACTACACACCAGGGCCAGGGATCAGATATCCACTGACCTTTGGATGGTGCTACAAGCTAGTAC
CAGTTGAGCAAGAGAAGGTAGAAGAAGCCAATGAAGGAGAGAACACCCGCTTGTTACACCCTGTGAGCCT
GCATGGGATGGATGACCCGGAGAGAGAAGTATTAGAGTGGAGGTTTGACAGCCGCCTAGCATTTCATCAC
ATGGCCCGAGAGCTGCATCCGGACTGTACTGGGTCTCTCTGGTTAGACCAGATCTGAGCCTGGGAGCTCT
CTGGCTAACTAGGGAACCCACTGCTTAAGCCTCAATAAAGCTTGCCTTGAGTGCTTCAAGTAGTGTGTGC
CCGTCTGTTGTGTGACTCTGGTAACTAGAGATCCCTCAGACCCTTTTAGTCAGTGTGGAAAATCTCTAGC
AGCATGTGAGCAAAAGGCCAGCAAAAGGCCAGGAACCGTAAAAAGGCCGCGTTGCTGGCGTTTTTCCATA
GGCTCCGCCCCCCTGACGAGCATCACAAAAATCGACGCTCAAGTCAGAGGTGGCGAAACCCGACAGGACT
ATAAAGATACCAGGCGTTTCCCCCTGGAAGCTCCCTCGTGCGCTCTCCTGTTCCGACCCTGCCGCTTACC
GGATACCTGTCCGCCTTTCTCCCTTCGGGAAGCGTGGCGCTTTCTCATAGCTCACGCTGTAGGTATCTCA
GTTCGGTGTAGGTCGTTCGCTCCAAGCTGGGCTGTGTGCACGAACCCCCCGTTCAGCCCGACCGCTGCGC
CTTATCCGGTAACTATCGTCTTGAGTCCAACCCGGTAAGACACGACTTATCGCCACTGGCAGCAGCCACT
GGTAACAGGATTAGCAGAGCGAGGTATGTAGGCGGTGCTACAGAGTTCTTGAAGTGGTGGCCTAACTACG
GCTACACTAGAAGAACAGTATTTGGTATCTGCGCTCTGCTGAAGCCAGTTACCTTCGGAAAAAGAGTTGG
TAGCTCTTGATCCGGCAAACAAACCACCGCTGGTAGCGGTGGTTTTTTTGTTTGCAAGCAGCAGATTACG
CGCAGAAAAAAAGGATCTCAAGAAGATCCTTTGATCTTTTCTACGGGGTCTGACGCTCAGTGGAACGAAA
ACTCACGTTAAGGGATTTTGGTCATGAGATTATCAAAAAGGATCTTCACCTAGATCCTTTTAAATTAAAA
ATGAAGTTTTAAATCAATCTAAAGTATATATGAGTAAACTTGGTCTGACAGTTACCAATGCTTAATCAGT
GAGGCACCTATCTCAGCGATCTGTCTATTTCGTTCATCCATAGTTGCCTGACTCCCCGTCGTGTAGATAA
CTACGATACGGGAGGGCTTACCATCTGGCCCCAGTGCTGCAATGATACCGCGAGACCCACGCTCACCGGC
TCCAGATTTATCAGCAATAAACCAGCCAGCCGGAAGGGCCGAGCGCAGAAGTGGTCCTGCAACTTTATCC
GCCTCCATCCAGTCTATTAATTGTTGCCGGGAAGCTAGAGTAAGTAGTTCGCCAGTTAATAGTTTGCGCA
ACGTTGTTGCCATTGCTACAGGCATCGTGGTGTCACGCTCGTCGTTTGGTATGGCTTCATTCAGCTCCGG
TTCCCAACGATCAAGGCGAGTTACATGATCCCCCATGTTGTGCAAAAAAGCGGTTAGCTCCTTCGGTCCT
CCGATCGTTGTCAGAAGTAAGTTGGCCGCAGTGTTATCACTCATGGTTATGGCAGCACTGCATAATTCTC
TTACTGTCATGCCATCCGTAAGATGCTTTTCTGTGACTGGTGAGTACTCAACCAAGTCATTCTGAGAATA
GTGTATGCGGCGACCGAGTTGCTCTTGCCCGGCGTCAATACGGGATAATACCGCGCCACATAGCAGAACT
TTAAAAGTGCTCATCATTGGAAAACGTTCTTCGGGGCGAAAACTCTCAAGGATCTTACCGCTGTTGAGAT
CCAGTTCGATGTAACCCACTCGTGCACCCAACTGATCTTCAGCATCTTTTACTTTCACCAGCGTTTCTGG
GTGAGCAAAAACAGGAAGGCAAAATGCCGCAAAAAAGGGAATAAGGGCGACACGGAAATGTTGAATACTC
ATACTCTTCCTTTTTCAATATTATTGAAGCATTTATCAGGGTTATTGTCTCATGAGCGGATACATATTTG
AATGTATTTAGAAAAATAAACAAATAGGGGTTCCGCGCACATTTCCCCGAAAAGTGCCACCTGAC
Features (pLannotate 1.2.2; 22 found; start..end, strand, type, name):
     31..83      -  misc_feature   bom (fragment): basis of mobility region from pBR322
    238..617     +  enhancer       CMV enhancer: human cytomegalovirus immediate early enhancer
    618..817     +  promoter       CMV promoter: human cytomegalovirus (CMV) immediate early promoter
    835..1015    +  LTR            5' LTR (truncated): truncated 5' long terminal repeat (LTR) from HIV-1
   1062..1187    +  misc_feature   HIV-1 Ψ: packaging signal of human immunodeficiency virus type 1
   1171..1509    +  CDS            HIV-1 gag (fragment): gag protein from human immunodeficiency virus 1; gag
   1684..1917    +  misc_feature   RRE: The Rev response element (RRE) of HIV-1 allows for Rev-dependent mRNA export from the nucleus to the cytoplasm.
   2294..2394    +  CDS            Rev (fragment): human immunodeficiency virus 1 (HIV-1) Rev protein; rev; enhances nuclear export of unspliced and incompletely spliced viral mRNAs
   2444..2561    +  misc_feature   cPPT/CTS: central polypurine tract and central termination sequence of HIV-1
   2619..2643    -  misc_feature   MCS (fragment): pBluescript multiple cloning site
   2678..2711    +  protein_bind   loxP: Cre-mediated recombination occurs in the 8-bp core sequence (GCATACAT). Cre recombinase
   2778..3184    +  promoter       SFFV promoter: spleen focus-forming virus long terminal repeat (LTR) promoter
   3196..3912    +  CDS            mT-Sapphire: mT-Sapphire is a basic (constitutively fluorescent) long stokes shift fluorescent protein published in 2008, derived from Aequorea victoria. It has low acid sensitivity.
   3935..3968    +  protein_bind   loxP: Cre-mediated recombination occurs in the 8-bp core sequence (GCATACAT). Cre recombinase
   4001..4024    +  misc_feature   MCS (fragment): pBluescript multiple cloning site
   4024..4612    +  misc_feature   WPRE: woodchuck hepatitis virus posttranscriptional regulatory element
   4613..4632    +  misc_feature   MCS (fragment): pBluescript multiple cloning site
   4634..5134    +  CDS            nef (fragment): NEF_HV1LA - Experimental evidence at protein level: Swiss-Prot protein existence level 1. Extracellular Nef protein targets CD4(+) T-lymphocytes for apoptosis by interacting with CXCR4 surface receptors. From Human immunodeficiency virus type 1 group M subtype B (isolate Lai) (HIV-1).
   5141..5321    +  LTR            5' LTR (truncated): truncated 5' long terminal repeat (LTR) from HIV-1
   5383..5971    -  rep_origin     ori: high-copy-number ColE1/pMB1/pBR322/pUC origin of replication
   6142..7002    -  CDS            AmpR: β-lactamase; bla; confers resistance to ampicillin, carbenicillin, and related antibiotics
   7003..7107    -  promoter       AmpR promoter: bla
