[The description below was written by a language model from this plasmid's Addgene catalogue record and pLannotate feature annotations shown in this document.]
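Description:
LeGO-S2 is an HIV-1-derived, third-generation lentiviral vector from the LeGO (Lentiviral Gene Ontology) series, whose backbone is a derivative of pLentiLox3.7. It is used for stable fluorescent marking of mammalian cells. The plasmid is about 7.1 kb and is propagated in E. coli through a high-copy ColE1/pUC-type origin, with ampicillin selection provided by the β-lactamase gene and its own promoter. A recombination-reducing strain is recorded as the growth host, which is typical for LTR-containing plasmids.

In packaging cells, a CMV enhancer/promoter fused to a truncated 5' LTR drives transcription of the vector genome. This genome carries the Ψ packaging signal with a partial gag region, the Rev response element for Rev-dependent nuclear export, and the cPPT/CTS element, which aids transduction. The payload is a 720 bp T-Sapphire coding sequence, a long-Stokes-shift green fluorescent protein derived from Aequorea GFP, expressed from the spleen focus-forming virus (SFFV) LTR promoter. Two loxP sites in the same orientation flank the SFFV–T-Sapphire cassette, so Cre recombinase should be able to excise the marker after integration. A WPRE downstream enhances transcript expression, followed by a nef fragment and the annotated truncated 3' LTR.

Virus production requires second- or third-generation packaging plasmids supplied in trans, together with an envelope plasmid such as VSV-G. A BsrGI site in T-Sapphire allows an antibiotic resistance gene to be fused in frame, in keeping with the modular design of the LeGO system. The associated publication used such vectors for multicolour optical barcoding to track single clones in studies of tumour heterogeneity.
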