Addgene plasmid #85211: LeGO-S2
Purpose: Lentiviral vector expressing T-Sapphire fluorescent protein driven by SFFV promoter
Depositing lab: Boris Fehse. Depositing organization: Universitaetsklinikum Hamburg-Eppendorf. Publication: Optical Barcoding for Single-Clone Tracking to Study Tumor Heterogeneity. Mohme M, Maire CL, Riecken K, Zapf S, Aranyossy T, Westphal M, Lamszus K, Fehse B. Mol Ther. 2017 Jan 18. pii: S1525-0016(16)45496-1. doi: 10.1016/j.ymthe.2016.12.014. PubMed 28109958.
Backbone
  Vector backbone: LeGO vector
  Backbone size w/o insert (bp): 6417
  Total vector size (bp): 7137
  Vector type: Mammalian Expression, Lentiviral, Cre/Lox
Growth in bacteria
  Bacterial resistance: Ampicillin, 100 μg/mL
  Growth temperature: 37°C
  Growth strain: NEB Stable
  Copy number: High Copy
Gene/Insert
  Gene/Insert name: T-Sapphire
  Species: Synthetic
  Insert size (bp): 720
  Promoter: SFFV
  Cloning method: Restriction Enzyme; 5′ cloning site BamHI, NcoI (not destroyed); 3′ cloning site EcoRI (not destroyed)
  Sequencing primers: 5′ GAGCTCACAACCCCTCACTC
Resource information
  A portion of this plasmid was derived from a plasmid made by: T-Sapphire cDNA was a kind gift from Dr. Oliver Griesbeck (MPI of Neurobiology, Martinsried, Germany). The lenti backbone is a derivative of pLentiLox3.7 (Addgene plasmid #11795) developed at the MIT (http://web.mit.edu/jacks-lab/protocols/pll37.htm).
Terms and licenses: Academic/Nonprofit Terms; Industry Terms: Not Available to Industry
Depositor comments: HIV-1 derived third generation lentiviral vector for stable cell marking. Use second generation (like psPAX2) or third generation (like pMDLg/pRRE + pRSV-Rev) systems for packaging in addition to a VSV-G expressing plasmid (or another envelope protein). Please visit the LeGO-Vector home page for more information: http://www.LentiGO-Vectors.de The BsrGI site of T-Sapphire can be used to fuse an antibiotic resistance to the fluorescent protein following the building block principle of the LeGO vector system. More information is available on the LeGO website and in the following publications. More references: Weber et al., Molecular Therapy, 2008: http://www.nature.com/mt/journal/v16/n4/full/mt20086a.html Weber et al., Gene Therapy, 2010: http://www.nature.com/gt/journal/v17/n4/full/gt2009149a.html
How to cite: LeGO-S2 was a gift from Boris Fehse (Addgene plasmid # 85211 ; http://n2t.net/addgene:85211 ; RRID:Addgene_85211)
