>Addgene plasmid #85211 | LeGO-S2 | addgene partial sequence | sequence record 169042 | CMV-F 5'-CGCAAATGGGCGGTAGGCGTG-3'
CAGCGCGTTTTGCCTGTACTGGGTCTCTCTGGTTAGACCAGATCTGAGCCTGGGAGCTCTCTGGCTAACT
AGGGAACCCACTGCTTAAGCCTCAATAAAGCTTGCCTTGAGTGCTTCAAGTAGTGTGTGCCCGTCTGTTG
TGTGACTCTGGTAACTAGAGATCCCTCAGACCCTTTTAGTCAGTGTGGAAAATCTCTAGCAGTGGCGCCC
GAACAGGGACTTGAAAGCGAAAGGGAAACCAGAGGAGCTCTCTCGACGCAGGACTCGGCTTGCTGAAGCG
CGCACGGCAAGAGGCGAGGGGCGGCGACTGGTGAGTACGCCAAAAATTTTGACTAGCGGAGGCTAGAAGG
AGAGAGATGGGTGCGAGAGCGTCAGTATTAAGCGGGGGAGAATTAGATCGCGATGGGAAAAAATTCGGTT
AAGGCCAGGGGGAAAGAAAAAATATAAATTAAAACATATAGTATGGGCAAGCAGGGAGCTAGAACGATTC
GCAGTTAATCCTGGCCTGTTAGAAACATCAGAAGGCTGTAGACAAATACTGGGACAGCTACAACCATCCC
TTCAGACAGGATCAGAAGAACTTAGATCATTATATAATACAGTAGCAACCCTCTATTGTGTGCATCAAAG
GATAGAGATAAAAGACACCAAGGAAGCTTTAGACAAGATAGAGGAAGAGCAAAACAAAAGTAAGACCACC
GCACAGCAAGCGGCCGGCCGCTGATCTTCAGACCTGGAGGAGGAGATATGAGGGACAATTGGAGAAGTGA
ATTATATAAATATAAAGTAGTAAAAATTGAACCATTAGGAGTAGCACCCACCAAGGCAAAGAGAAGAGTG
GTGCAGAGAGAAAAAAGAGCAGTGGGAATAGGAGCTTTGTTCCTTGGGTTCTTGGGAGCAGCAGGAAGCA
CTATGGGCGCAGCGTC
