>Addgene plasmid #85211 | LeGO-S2 | addgene partial sequence | sequence record 169044 | SFFVpro-F 5'-CTTCTGCTTCCCGAGCTCTA-3'
CCCTCACTCGGCGCGCCAGTCCTCCGATTGACTGAGTCGCCCGGATCCCGCCACCATGGTGAGCAAGGGC
GAGGAGCTGTTCACCGGGGTGGTGCCCATCCTGGTCGAGCTGGACGGCGACGTAAACGGCCACAAGTTCA
GCGTGTCCGGCGAGGGCGAGGGCGATGCCACCTACGGCAAGCTGACCCTGAAGTTCATCTGCACCACCGG
CAAGCTGCCCGTGCCCTGGCCCACCCTCGTGACCACCTTCTCCTACGGCGTGATGGTGTTCGCCCGCTAC
CCCGACCACATGAAGCAGCACGACTTCTTCAAGTCCGCCATGCCCGAAGGCTACGTCCAGGAGCGCACCA
TCTTCTTCAAGGACGACGGCAACTACAAGACCCGCGCCGAGGTGAAGTTCGAGGGCGACACCCTGGTGAA
CCGCATCGAGCTGAAGGGCATCGACTTCAAGGAGGACGGCAACATCCTGGGGCACAAGCTGGAGTACAAC
TTCAACAGCCACAACGTCTATATCATGGCCGACAAGCAGAAGAACGGCATCAAGGCCAACTTCAAGATCC
GCCACAACATCGAGGACGGCGGCGTGCAGCTCGCCGACCACTACCAGCAGAACACCCCCATCGGCGACGG
CCCCGTGCTGCTGCCCGACAACCACTACCTGAGCATCCAGTCCAAGCTGAGCAAAGACCCCAACGAGAAG
CGCGATCACATGGTCCTGCTGGAGTTCGTGACCGCCGCCGGGATCACTCTCGGCATGGACGAGCTGTACA
AGTAAGAATTCGTCGAGGGACCTAATAACTTCGTATAGCATACATTATACGAAGTTATACATGTTTAAGG
GTTCCGGTTCCACTAGGTACAATTCGATATCAAGCTTATCGATAATCAACCTCTGGATTACAAAATTTGT
GAAAGATTGACTGGTATTCTTAACTATGTTGCTCCTTTTACGCTATGTGGATACGCTGCTTTAATGCCTT
TGTATCATGCTATTGCTTCCCGTATGGC
